Addgene plasmid #70997: pFOSGE_COF3A09
Purpose: Gateway entry clone
Depositing lab: Alexander Stark. Depositing organization: Research Institute of Molecular Pathology (IMP). Publication: Transcriptional regulators form diverse groups with context-dependent regulatory functions. Stampfel G, Kazmar T, Frank O, Wienerroither S, Reiter F, Stark A. Nature. 2015 Nov 9. doi: 10.1038/nature15545. PubMed 26550828.
Backbone
  Vector backbone: pDONR221
  Backbone manufacturer: Invitrogen
  Backbone size w/o insert (bp): 4762
  Vector type: Gateway entry vector
Growth in bacteria
  Bacterial resistance: Kanamycin, 50 μg/mL
  Growth temperature: 37°C
  Growth strain: DH5alpha
  Copy number: High Copy
Gene/Insert
  Gene/Insert name: Snr1 (alt names: FBgn0011715; CG1064, FBtr0078682)
  Species: D. melanogaster (fly)
  Insert size (bp): 1110
  Entrez Gene: Snr1 (a.k.a. Dmel_CG1064, BAP45, CG1064, Dmel\CG1064, SNR1, Snr, Snr-1, Snr1/BAP45, l(3)01319, snr, snr-1, snr1)
  Cloning method: Gateway Cloning
  Sequencing primers: 5′ M13-F20; 3′ M13R
Terms and licenses: Academic/Nonprofit Terms; Industry Terms: Not Available to Industry
How to cite: pFOSGE_COF3A09 was a gift from Alexander Stark (Addgene plasmid # 70997 ; http://n2t.net/addgene:70997 ; RRID:Addgene_70997)
