[The description below was written by a language model from this plasmid's Addgene catalogue record.]
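Description:
pFOSGE_COF3A09 is a Gateway entry clone built on the pDONR221 donor backbone, carrying the coding region of the Drosophila melanogaster gene Snr1 (CG1064, also known as BAP45) as an insert of about 1.1 kb. It is a bacterial cloning plasmid rather than an expression vector. It is maintained at high copy number in standard E. coli cloning strains and selected with kanamycin. The record lists no promoter, tag or reporter for the insert, which is as expected for an entry clone, where the open reading frame simply sits between recombination sites awaiting transfer. No feature table is provided, so details such as the presence or absence of a stop codon, or the exact sequence at the junctions, are not stated.

The insert was introduced by Gateway cloning. In the standard workflow, a BP reaction with pDONR221 replaces the donor vector's counter-selectable cassette with the gene of interest and leaves it flanked by attL sites. An LR recombination reaction can then move the insert in a defined orientation and reading frame into any compatible destination vector, which supplies the promoter, fusion tags or DNA-binding domains needed for a given experiment. M13 forward and reverse primer sites on the backbone flank the insert and allow sequence verification.

Snr1 encodes a subunit of the Brahma (SWI/SNF-type) chromatin remodelling complex. The clone comes from a study of the context-dependent regulatory functions of transcriptional regulators, and its name suggests it is one member of a larger clone collection. Its typical use would be as a source of the Snr1 open reading frame for shuttling into expression or functional assay vectors.
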