>Addgene plasmid #70997 | pFOSGE_COF3A09 | depositor partial sequence | sequence record 126939 | insert
ATGGCACTGCAGACATACGGGGACAAGCCGGTGGCCTTCCAGCTGGAGGAGGGCGGCGAGTACTACTACG
TGGGCTCGGAAGTGGGCAACTACATGCGCCACTTCCGCGGCATTCTGTACAAGAAGTACCCGGGAATGAC
CCGCATCGTCCTGTCCAACGAGGAGCGCAAGCGGCTGGCTGAGTCCGGCCTCAGCTCCCACATCTTAGCC
AGCTCTGTATCGCTGCTCCGCGCCGTAGAGGTGGACGATATCATGGCCGGCAACGATGAAAAGTATCGCG
CCGTCTCCGTGAACACTTCCGATACGCCAGTGCCGCGGGAGAGCAAGTCAAAGAAGCAGCCACAGTATGT
GCCCACGATGCCGAACTCCAGCCACCTGGACGCAGTGCCACAGGCCACGCCAATCAACCGAAACCGAGTG
CACACGAAGAAGGTTCGCACATTCCCGATGTGTTTCGACGACACGGATCCCACGGCTAGCCTGGAGAATG
CGGCGCAGAAGGAGTGCCTGGTGCCCATTCGACTGGACATGGAGCTAGAGGGTCAAAAGCTGCGCGACAC
CTTCACGTGGAACAAGAACGAGAGCATGATTACTCCGGAGCAGTTTGCCGAGGTGCTGTGCGACGACCTG
GACCTCAATCCCCTGCCCTTTGTGCCGGCTATTGCACAGGCCATCCGACAGCAGATCGAAGCCTTTCCCA
ACGATCCCCCCATCCTCGAGGAGACCTGCGACCAGCGGGTCATTGTTAAGCTGAACATTCACGTGGGCAA
CACCTCGCTCGTCGACCAGGTCGAGTGGGACATGTCCGAGAAGAACAACAACCCCGAGGAGTTTGCCATT
AAACTCTGTGCGGAATTGGGATTGGGAGGAGAGTTTGTTACGGCCATTGCCTACAGCATTAGGGGTCAGC
TATCGTGGCACTGTCGAACGTACGCCTTCAGCGAGGCCCCTCTATCAACGATTGATGTGCCCTTCCGGAA
TCCCAGCGACGCTGACGCATGGGCGCCATTCCTAGAGACGCTTACCGACGCCGAAATGGAGAAGAAAATC
CGCGACCAGGACCGCAACACGCGCAGAATGCGACGACTGGCCAATACCACAACTGGTTGG
