>Addgene plasmid #70997 | pFOSGE_COF3A09 | addgene partial sequence | sequence record 131417 | M13-Rev 5'-CAGGAAACAGCTATGACC-3'
AATAATGATTTTATTTTGACTGATAGTGACCTGTTCGTTGCAACAAATTGATAAGCAATGCTTTCTTATA
ATGCCAACTTTGTACAAGAAAGCTGGGTCCCAACCAGTTGTGGTATTGGCCAGTCGTCGCATTCTGCGCG
TGTTGCGGTCCTGGTCGCGGATTTTCTTCTCCATTTCGGCGTCGGTAAGCGTCTCTAGGAATGGCGCCCA
TGCGTCAGCGTCGCTGGGATTCCGGAAGGGCACATCAATCGTTGATAGAGGGGCCTCGCTGAAGGCGTAC
GTTCGACAGTGCCACGATAGCTGACCCCTAATGCTGTAGGCAATGGCCGTAACAAACTCTCCTCCCAATC
CCAATTCCGCACAGAGTTTAATGGCAAACTCCTCGGGGTTGTTGTTCTTCTCGGACATGTCCCACTCGAC
CTGGTCGACGAGCGAGGTGTTGCCCACGTGAATGTTCAGCTTAACAATGACCCGCTGGTCGCAGGTCTCC
TCGAGGATGGGGGGATCGTTGGGAAAGGCTTCGATCTGCTGTCGGATGGCCTGTGCAATAGCCGGCACAA
AGGGCAGGGGATTGAGGTCCAGGTCGTCGCACAGCACCTCGGCAAACTGCTCCGGAGTAATCATGCTCTC
GTTCTTGTTCCACGTGAAGGTGTCGCGCAGCTTTTGACCCTCTAGCTCCATGTCCAGTCGAATGGGCACC
AGGCACTCCTTCTGCGCCGCATTCTCCAGGCTAGCCGTGGGATCCGTGTCGTCGAAACACATCGGGAATG
TGCGAACCTTCTTCGTGTGCACTCG
