>Addgene plasmid #70997 | pFOSGE_COF3A09 | addgene partial sequence | sequence record 131418 | M13-F20 5'-TGTAAAACGACGGCCAGT-3'
CAACTTTGATACAAAAAAGCAGGCTTCATGGCACTGCAGACATACGGGGACAAGCCGGTGGCCTTCCAGC
TGGAGGAGGGCGGCGAGTACTACTACGTGGGCTCGGAAGTGGGCAACTACATGCGCCACTTCCGCGGCAT
TCTGTACAAGAAGTACCCGGGAATGACCCGCATCGTCCTGTCCAACGAGGAGCGCAAGCGGCTGGCTGA
